Addgene plasmid #114051: pcDNA5-hygro-eGFP-HEC1-d207
Purpose: Expression of exogenous eGFP HEC1 delta 207
Depositing lab: Geert Kops. Depositing organization: University Medical Centre Utrecht. Publication: A TPR domain-containing N-terminal module of MPS1 is required for its kinetochore localization by Aurora B. Nijenhuis W, von Castelmur E, Littler D, De Marco V, Tromer E, Vleugel M, van Osch MH, Snel B, Perrakis A, Kops GJ. J Cell Biol. 2013 Apr 15;201(2):217-31. doi: 10.1083/jcb.201210033. Epub 2013 Apr 8. PubMed 23569217.
Backbone
  Vector backbone: pcDNA5
  Vector type: Mammalian Expression
Growth in bacteria
  Bacterial resistance: Ampicillin, 100 μg/mL
  Growth temperature: 37°C
  Growth strain: DH5alpha
  Copy number: High Copy
Gene/Insert
  Gene/Insert name: eGFP-HEC1-d207
  Species: H. sapiens (human)
  Mutation: HEC1 delta 207
  Entrez Gene: NDC80 (a.k.a. HEC, HEC1, HsHec1, KNTC2, TID3, hsNDC80)
  Cloning method: Restriction Enzyme; 5′ cloning site Unknown (unknown if destroyed); 3′ cloning site Unknown (unknown if destroyed)
Terms and licenses: Academic/Nonprofit Terms; Industry Terms: Not Available to Industry
How to cite: pcDNA5-hygro-eGFP-HEC1-d207 was a gift from Geert Kops (Addgene plasmid # 114051 ; http://n2t.net/addgene:114051 ; RRID:Addgene_114051)
