[The description below was written by a language model from this plasmid's Addgene catalogue record and pLannotate feature annotations shown in this document.]
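Description:
pcDNA5-hygro-eGFP-HEC1-d207 is a mammalian expression plasmid of about 7.2 kb built on a pcDNA5 backbone. It encodes a truncated form of human HEC1 (NDC80) fused at its N-terminus to EGFP. It is propagated in E. coli as a high-copy plasmid through a ColE1/pUC-type origin and is selected with ampicillin via the β-lactamase gene. Fragments of an f1 origin, the lac promoter/operator region and the pBR322 bom site are also present as backbone remnants.

The expression cassette is driven by the human CMV immediate-early enhancer and promoter. Short tet operator-like matches lie directly downstream of the promoter, which suggests a tetracycline-regulatable CMV/TetO arrangement that would be repressed in cells expressing the Tet repressor, although the catalogue entry does not state this explicitly. The EGFP coding sequence is followed by a partial NDC80 open reading frame, and the cassette ends with the bovine growth hormone polyadenylation signal. The "delta 207" designation indicates a deletion mutant. The record does not define the exact residues removed, but the annotated NDC80 segment is shorter than full length.

Downstream of the cassette, an FRT site immediately precedes a hygromycin resistance gene that has no complete annotated promoter of its own and ends in an SV40 poly(A) signal. This layout is typical of Flp-mediated integration into a genomic FRT landing site, where recombination supplies the promoter needed for hygromycin selection of stable, single-copy lines.

The stated purpose is expression of exogenous eGFP-HEC1 delta 207. NDC80 is a core outer-kinetochore component involved in microtubule attachment and spindle checkpoint signalling. The fluorescent truncation mutant is therefore suited to studying which parts of HEC1 are needed for kinetochore functions, including recruitment of checkpoint proteins.
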