Features (pLannotate 1.2.2; 23 found; start..end, strand, type, name):
    118..497     +  enhancer       CMV enhancer: human cytomegalovirus immediate early enhancer
    498..701     +  promoter       CMV promoter: human cytomegalovirus (CMV) immediate early promoter
    703..722     +  promoter       PLtetO-1 promoter (fragment): modified phage lambda PL promoter with tet operator sites (Lutz and Bujard, 1997)
    724..743     +  promoter       PLtetO-1 promoter (fragment): modified phage lambda PL promoter with tet operator sites (Lutz and Bujard, 1997)
    751..784     +  promoter       TRE3GV promoter (fragment): 3rd-generation Tet-responsive promoter that can be activated by binding of Tet-On® 3G, optimized for retroviral and lentiviral vectors
    963..1679    +  CDS            EGFP: EGFP is a basic (constitutively fluorescent) green fluorescent protein published in 1996, derived from Aequorea victoria. It is reported to be a rapidly-maturing weak dimer with moderate acid sensitivity.
   1695..2999    +  CDS            NDC80 (fragment): NDC80_HUMAN - Also known as HEC, HEC1, KNTC2. Experimental evidence at protein level: Swiss-Prot protein existence level 1. Acts as a component of the essential kinetochore-associated NDC80 complex, which is required for chromosome segregation and spindle checkpoint activity (PubMed:9315664, PubMed:12351790, PubMed:14654001, PubMed:14699129, PubMed:15062103, PubMed:15235793, PubMed:15239953, PubMed:15548592, PubMed:16732327). Required for kinetochore integrity and the organization of stable microtubule binding sites in the outer plate of the kinetochore (PubMed:15548592). The NDC80 complex syn
   3004..3023    +  misc_feature   MCS (fragment): multiple cloning site
   3048..3272    +  polyA_signal   bGH poly(A) signal: bovine growth hormone polyadenylation signal
   3276..3297    +  promoter       SV40 promoter (fragment): SV40 enhancer and early promoter
   3318..3551    +  rep_origin     f1 ori (fragment) (sequence partly withheld): f1 bacteriophage origin of replication; arrow indicates direction of (+) strand synthesis
   3556..3603    +  protein_bind   FRT: FLP-mediated recombination occurs in the 8-bp core sequence TCTAGAAA (Turan and Bode, 2011). FLP recombinase from the Saccharomyces cerevisiae 2μ plasmid
   3611..4633    +  CDS            HygR: aminoglycoside phosphotransferase from E. coli; aph(4)-Ia; confers resistance to hygromycin
   4643..4768    +  CDS            ble (fragment): BLE_KLEPN - Experimental evidence at protein level: Swiss-Prot protein existence level 1. Binding protein with a strong affinity to the bleomycin family of antibiotics. Binds to CL990; an antimitotic-antibiotic compound. From Klebsiella pneumoniae.
   4763..4884    +  polyA_signal   SV40 poly(A) signal: SV40 polyadenylation signal
   4957..4973    -  protein_bind   lac operator: The lac repressor binds to the lac operator to inhibit transcription in E. coli. This inhibition can be relieved by adding lactose or isopropyl-β-D-thiogalactopyranoside (IPTG). lac repressor encoded by lacI
   4981..5011    -  promoter       lac promoter: promoter for the E. coli lac operon
   5026..5047    -  protein_bind   CAP binding site: CAP binding activates transcription in the presence of cAMP. E. coli catabolite activator protein
   5060..5152    -  CDS            lacI (fragment): lac repressor; lacI; The lac repressor binds to the lac operator to inhibit transcription in E. coli. This inhibition can be relieved by adding lactose or isopropyl-β-D-thiogalactopyranoside (IPTG).
   5335..5923    -  rep_origin     ori: high-copy-number ColE1/pMB1/pBR322/pUC origin of replication
   6094..6954    -  CDS            AmpR: β-lactamase; bla; confers resistance to ampicillin, carbenicillin, and related antibiotics
   6955..7059    -  promoter       AmpR promoter: bla
   7118..7170    -  misc_feature   bom (fragment): basis of mobility region from pBR322
>Addgene plasmid #114051 | pcDNA5-hygro-eGFP-HEC1-d207 | addgene full sequence | sequence record 221387 | Addgene NGS Result
GCGCGAGCAAAATTTAAGCTACAACAAGGCAAGGCTTGACCGACAATTGCATGAAGAATCTGCTTAGGGT
TAGGCGTTTTGCGCTGCTTCGCGATGTACGGGCCAGATATACGCGTTGACATTGATTATTGACTAGTTAT
TAATAGTAATCAATTACGGGGTCATTAGTTCATAGCCCATATATGGAGTTCCGCGTTACATAACTTACGG
TAAATGGCCCGCCTGGCTGACCGCCCAACGACCCCCGCCCATTGACGTCAATAATGACGTATGTTCCCAT
AGTAACGCCAATAGGGACTTTCCATTGACGTCAATGGGTGGAGTATTTACGGTAAACTGCCCACTTGGCA
GTACATCAAGTGTATCATATGCCAAGTACGCCCCCTATTGACGTCAATGACGGTAAATGGCCCGCCTGGC
ATTATGCCCAGTACATGACCTTATGGGACTTTCCTACTTGGCAGTACATCTACGTATTAGTCATCGCTAT
TACCATGGTGATGCGGTTTTGGCAGTACATCAATGGGCGTGGATAGCGGTTTGACTCACGGGGATTTCCA
AGTCTCCACCCCATTGACGTCAATGGGAGTTTGTTTTGGCACCAAAATCAACGGGACTTTCCAAAATGTC
GTAACAACTCCGCCCCATTGACGCAAATGGGCGGTAGGCGTGTACGGTGGGAGGTCTATATAAGCAGAGC
TCTCCCTATCAGTGATAGAGATCTCCCTATCAGTGATAGAGATCGTCGACGAGCTCGTTTAGTGAACCGT
CAGATCGCCTGGAGACGCCATCCACGCTGTTTTGACCTCCATAGAAGACACCGGGACCGATCCAGCCTCC
GGACTCTAGCGTTTAAACTTAAGCTTGGTACCGAGCTCGGATCCACTAGTCCAGTGTGGTGGAATTCTGC
AGATATCCAGCACAGTGGCGGCCGCTCGAGTCTAGCGCTACCGGTCGCCACCATGGTGAGCAAGGGCGAG
GAGCTGTTCACCGGGGTGGTGCCCATCCTGGTCGAGCTGGACGGCGACGTAAACGGCCACAAGTTCAGCG
TGTCCGGCGAGGGCGAGGGCGATGCCACCTACGGCAAGCTGACCCTGAAGTTCATCTGCACCACCGGCAA
GCTGCCCGTGCCCTGGCCCACCCTCGTGACCACCCTGACCTACGGCGTGCAGTGCTTCAGCCGCTACCCC
GACCACATGAAGCAGCACGACTTCTTCAAGTCCGCCATGCCCGAAGGCTACGTCCAGGAGCGCACCATCT
TCTTCAAGGACGACGGCAACTACAAGACCCGCGCCGAGGTGAAGTTCGAGGGCGACACCCTGGTGAACCG
CATCGAGCTGAAGGGCATCGACTTCAAGGAGGACGGCAACATCCTGGGGCACAAGCTGGAGTACAACTAC
AACAGCCACAACGTCTATATCATGGCCGACAAGCAGAAGAACGGCATCAAGGTGAACTTCAAGATCCGCC
ACAACATCGAGGACGGCAGCGTGCAGCTCGCCGACCACTACCAGCAGAACACCCCCATCGGCGACGGCCC
CGTGCTGCTGCCCGACAACCACTACCTGAGCACCCAGTCCGCCCTGAGCAAAGACCCCAACGAGAAGCGC
GATCACATGGTCCTGCTGGAGTTCGTGACCGCCGCCGGGATCACTCTCGGCATGGACGAGCTGTACAAGT
CCGGACTCAGATCCGGGCAGCCTTGGGGAGAAGAAACTGAAGATGGAATTATGCATAATAAGTTGTTTTT
GGACTACACCATAAAATGCTATGAGAGTTTTATGAGTGGTGCCGACAGCTTTGATGAGATGAATGCAGAG
CTGCAGTCAAAACTGAAGGATTTATTTAATGTGGATGCTTTTAAGCTGGAATCATTAGAAGCAAAAAACA
GAGCATTGAATGAACAGATTGCAAGATTGGAACAAGAAAGAGAAAAAGAACCGAATCGTCTAGAGTCGTT
GAGAAAACTGAAGGCTTCCTTACAAGGAGATGTTCAAAAGTATCAGGCATACATGAGCAATTTGGAGTCT
CATTCAGCCATTCTTGACCAGAAATTAAATGGTCTCAATGAGGAAATTGCTAGAGTAGAACTAGAATGTG
AAACAATAAAACAGGAGAACACTCGACTACAGAATATCATTGACAACCAGAAGTACTCAGTTGCAGACAT
TGAGCGAATAAATCATGAAAGAAATGAATTGCAGCAGACTATTAATAAATTAACCAAGGACCTGGAAGCT
GAACAACAGAAGTTGTGGAATGAGGAGTTAAAATATGCCAGAGGCAAAGAAGCGATTGAAACACAATTAG
CAGAGTATCACAAATTGGCTAGAAAATTAAAACTTATTCCTAAAGGTGCTGAGAATTCCAAAGGTTATGA
CTTTGAAATTAAGTTTAATCCCGAGGCTGGTGCCAACTGCCTTGTCAAATACAGGGCTCAAGTTTATGTA
CCTCTTAAGGAACTCCTGAATGAAACTGAAGAAGAAATTAATAAAGCCCTAAATAAAAAAATGGGTTTGG
AGGATACTTTAGAACAATTGAATGCAATGATAACAGAAAGCAAGAGAAGTGTGAGAACTCTGAAAGAAGA
AGTTCAAAAGCTGGATGATCTTTACCAACAAAAAATTAAGGAAGCAGAGGAAGAGGATGAAAAATGTGCC
AGTGAGCTTGAGTCCTTGGAGAAACACAAGCACCTGCTAGAAAGTACTGTTAACCAGGGGCTCAGTGAAG
CTATGAATGAATTAGATGCTGTTCAGCGGGAATACCAACTAGTTGTGCAAACCACGACTGAAGAAAGACG
AAAAGTGGGAAATAACTTGCAACGTCTGTTAGAGATGGTTGCTACACATGTTGGGTCTGTAGAGAAACAT
CTTGAGGAGCAGATTGCTAAAGTTGATAGAGAATATGAAGAATGCATGTCAGAAGATCTCTCGGAAAATA
TTAAAGAGATTAGAGATAAGTATGAGAAGAAAGCTACTCTAATTAAGTCTTCTGAAGAATGACTCGACGG
TACCGCGGGCCCGTTTAAACCCGCTGATCAGCCTCGACTGTGCCTTCTAGTTGCCAGCCATCTGTTGTTT
GCCCCTCCCCCGTGCCTTCCTTGACCCTGGAAGGTGCCACTCCCACTGTCCTTTCCTAATAAAATGAGGA
AATTGCATCGCATTGTCTGAGTAGGTGTCATTCTATTCTGGGGGGTGGGGTGGGGCAGGACAGCAAGGGG
GAGGATTGGGAAGACAATAGCAGGCATGCTGGGGATGCGGTGGGCTCTATGGCTTCTGAGGCGGAAAGAA
CCAGCTGGGGCTCTAGGGGGTATCCCC
[124 nt withheld, positions 3318-3441]
C
[91 nt withheld, positions 3443-3533]
AGGGTGATGGTTCACGTACCTAGAAGTTCCTATTCCGAAGTTCCTATTCTCTAGAAAGTATAGGAACTTC
CTTGGCCAAAAAGCCTGAACTCACCGCGACGTCTGTCGAGAAGTTTCTGATCGAAAAGTTCGACAGCGTC
TCCGACCTGATGCAGCTCTCGGAGGGCGAAGAATCTCGTGCTTTCAGCTTCGATGTAGGAGGGCGTGGAT
ATGTCCTGCGGGTAAATAGCTGCGCCGATGGTTTCTACAAAGATCGTTATGTTTATCGGCACTTTGCATC
GGCCGCGCTCCCGATTCCGGAAGTGCTTGACATTGGGGAATTCAGCGAGAGCCTGACCTATTGCATCTCC
CGCCGTGCACAGGGTGTCACGTTGCAAGACCTGCCTGAAACCGAACTGCCCGCTGTTCTGCAGCCGGTCG
CGGAGGCCATGGATGCGATCGCTGCGGCCGATCTTAGCCAGACGAGCGGGTTCGGCCCATTCGGACCGCA
AGGAATCGGTCAATACACTACATGGCGTGATTTCATATGCGCGATTGCTGATCCCCATGTGTATCACTGG
CAAACTGTGATGGACGACACCGTCAGTGCGTCCGTCGCGCAGGCTCTCGATGAGCTGATGCTTTGGGCCG
AGGACTGCCCCGAAGTCCGGCACCTCGTGCACGCGGATTTCGGCTCCAACAATGTCCTGACGGACAATGG
CCGCATAACAGCGGTCATTGACTGGAGCGAGGCGATGTTCGGGGATTCCCAATACGAGGTCGCCAACATC
TTCTTCTGGAGGCCGTGGTTGGCTTGTATGGAGCAGCAGACGCGCTACTTCGAGCGGAGGCATCCGGAGC
TTGCAGGATCGCCGCGGCTCCGGGCGTATATGCTCCGCATTGGTCTTGACCAACTCTATCAGAGCTTGGT
TGACGGCAATTTCGATGATGCAGCTTGGGCGCAGGGTCGATGCGACGCAATCGTCCGATCCGGAGCCGGG
ACTGTCGGGCGTACACAAATCGCCCGCAGAAGCGCGGCCGTCTGGACCGATGGCTGTGTAGAAGTACTCG
CCGATAGTGGAAACCGACGCCCCAGCACTCGTCCGAGGGCAAAGGAATAGCACGTACTACGAGATTTCGA
TTCCACCGCCGCCTTCTATGAAAGGTTGGGCTTCGGAATCGTTTTCCGGGACGCCGGCTGGATGATCCTC
CAGCGCGGGGATCTCATGCTGGAGTTCTTCGCCCACCCCAACTTGTTTATTGCAGCTTATAATGGTTACA
AATAAAGCAATAGCATCACAAATTTCACAAATAAAGCATTTTTTTCACTGCATTCTAGTTGTGGTTTGTC
CAAACTCATCAATGTATCTTATCATGTCTGTATACCGTCGACCTCTAGCTAGAGCTTGGCGTAATCATGG
TCATAGCTGTTTCCTGTGTGAAATTGTTATCCGCTCACAATTCCACACAACATACGAGCCGGAAGCATAA
AGTGTAAAGCCTGGGGTGCCTAATGAGTGAGCTAACTCACATTAATTGCGTTGCGCTCACTGCCCGCTTT
CCAGTCGGGAAACCTGTCGTGCCAGCTGCATTAATGAATCGGCCAACGCGCGGGGAGAGGCGGTTTGCGT
ATTGGGCGCTCTTCCGCTTCCTCGCTCACTGACTCGCTGCGCTCGGTCGTTCGGCTGCGGCGAGCGGTAT
CAGCTCACTCAAAGGCGGTAATACGGTTATCCACAGAATCAGGGGATAACGCAGGAAAGAACATGTGAGC
AAAAGGCCAGCAAAAGGCCAGGAACCGTAAAAAGGCCGCGTTGCTGGCGTTTTTCCATAGGCTCCGCCCC
CCTGACGAGCATCACAAAAATCGACGCTCAAGTCAGAGGTGGCGAAACCCGACAGGACTATAAAGATACC
AGGCGTTTCCCCCTGGAAGCTCCCTCGTGCGCTCTCCTGTTCCGACCCTGCCGCTTACCGGATACCTGTC
CGCCTTTCTCCCTTCGGGAAGCGTGGCGCTTTCTCATAGCTCACGCTGTAGGTATCTCAGTTCGGTGTAG
GTCGTTCGCTCCAAGCTGGGCTGTGTGCACGAACCCCCCGTTCAGCCCGACCGCTGCGCCTTATCCGGTA
ACTATCGTCTTGAGTCCAACCCGGTAAGACACGACTTATCGCCACTGGCAGCAGCCACTGGTAACAGGAT
TAGCAGAGCGAGGTATGTAGGCGGTGCTACAGAGTTCTTGAAGTGGTGGCCTAACTACGGCTACACTAGA
AGAACAGTATTTGGTATCTGCGCTCTGCTGAAGCCAGTTACCTTCGGAAAAAGAGTTGGTAGCTCTTGAT
CCGGCAAACAAACCACCGCTGGTAGCGGTGGTTTTTTTGTTTGCAAGCAGCAGATTACGCGCAGAAAAAA
AGGATCTCAAGAAGATCCTTTGATCTTTTCTACGGGGTCTGACGCTCAGTGGAACGAAAACTCACGTTAA
GGGATTTTGGTCATGAGATTATCAAAAAGGATCTTCACCTAGATCCTTTTAAATTAAAAATGAAGTTTTA
AATCAATCTAAAGTATATATGAGTAAACTTGGTCTGACAGTTACCAATGCTTAATCAGTGAGGCACCTAT
CTCAGCGATCTGTCTATTTCGTTCATCCATAGTTGCCTGACTCCCCGTCGTGTAGATAACTACGATACGG
GAGGGCTTACCATCTGGCCCCAGTGCTGCAATGATACCGCGAGACCCACGCTCACCGGCTCCAGATTTAT
CAGCAATAAACCAGCCAGCCGGAAGGGCCGAGCGCAGAAGTGGTCCTGCAACTTTATCCGCCTCCATCCA
GTCTATTAATTGTTGCCGGGAAGCTAGAGTAAGTAGTTCGCCAGTTAATAGTTTGCGCAACGTTGTTGCC
ATTGCTACAGGCATCGTGGTGTCACGCTCGTCGTTTGGTATGGCTTCATTCAGCTCCGGTTCCCAACGAT
CAAGGCGAGTTACATGATCCCCCATGTTGTGCAAAAAAGCGGTTAGCTCCTTCGGTCCTCCGATCGTTGT
CAGAAGTAAGTTGGCCGCAGTGTTATCACTCATGGTTATGGCAGCACTGCATAATTCTCTTACTGTCATG
CCATCCGTAAGATGCTTTTCTGTGACTGGTGAGTACTCAACCAAGTCATTCTGAGAATAGTGTATGCGGC
GACCGAGTTGCTCTTGCCCGGCGTCAATACGGGATAATACCGCGCCACATAGCAGAACTTTAAAAGTGCT
CATCATTGGAAAACGTTCTTCGGGGCGAAAACTCTCAAGGATCTTACCGCTGTTGAGATCCAGTTCGATG
TAACCCACTCGTGCACCCAACTGATCTTCAGCATCTTTTACTTTCACCAGCGTTTCTGGGTGAGCAAAAA
CAGGAAGGCAAAATGCCGCAAAAAAGGGAATAAGGGCGACACGGAAATGTTGAATACTCATACTCTTCCT
TTTTCAATATTATTGAAGCATTTATCAGGGTTATTGTCTCATGAGCGGATACATATTTGAATGTATTTAG
AAAAATAAACAAATAGGGGTTCCGCGCACATTTCCCCGAAAAGTGCCACCTGACGTCGACGGATCGGGAG
ATCTCCCGATCCCCTATGGTGCACTCTCAGTACAATCTGCTCTGATGCCGCATAGTTAAGCCAGTATCTG
CTCCCTGCTTGTGTGTTGGAGGTCGCTGAGTAGT
